>Addgene plasmid #138249 | pFP.E227 | addgene full sequence | sequence record 273529 | Addgene NGS Result
TGCCACCTGACGTCTAAGAAACCATTATTATCATGACATTAACCTATAAAAATAGGCGTATCACGAGGCA
GAATTTCAGATAAAAAAAATCCTTAGCTTTCGCTAAGGATGATTTCTGGAATTCGCGGCCGCTTCTAGAG
TTATTAGTGGTGATGGTGATGATGCTTGTACAGCTCGTCCATGCCGCCGGTGGAGTGGCGGCCCTCGGCG
CGTTCGTACTGTTCCACGATGGTGTAGTCCTCGTTGTGGGAGGTGATGTCCAACTTGATGTTGACGTTGT
AGGCGCCGGGCAGCTGCACGGGCTTCTTGGCCTTGTAGGTGGTCTTGACCTCAGCGTCGTAGTGGCCGCC
GTCCTTCAGCTTCAGCCTCTGCTTGATCTCGCCCTTCAGGGCGCCGTCCTCGGGGTACATCCGCTCGGAG
GAGGCCTCCCAGCCCATGGTCTTCTTCTGCATTACGGGGCCGTCGGAGGGGAAGTTGGTGCCGCGCAGCT
TCACCTTGTAGATGAACTCGCCGTCCTGCAAGGAGGAGTCCTGGGTCACGGTCACCACGCCGCCGTCCTC
GAAGTTCATCACGCGCTCCCACTTGAAGCCCTCGGGGAAGGACAGCTTCAAGTAGTCGGGGATGTCGGCG
GGGTGCTTCACGTAGGCCTTGGAGCCGTACATGAACTGAGGGGACAGGATGTCCCAGGCGAAGGGCAGGG
GGCCACCCTTGGTCACCTTCAGCTTGGCGGTCTGGGTGCCCTCGTAGGGGCGGCCCTCGCCCTCGCCCTC
GATCTCGAACTCGTGGCCGTTCACGGAGCCCTCCATGTGCACCTTGAAGCGCATGAACTCCTTGATGATG
GCCATGTTGTCTTCTTCGCCCTTGCTCACCATCTAGTATTTCTCCTCTTTAATCTCTAGTAAGTTAGTTC
GTTGCATCGGCCGCCAGGGTTACACCGTCGGTGGGTTTCTTTTCATCCAAGTACTAGAGCCAGGCATCAA
ATAAAACGAAAGGCTCAGTCGAAAGACTGGGCCTTTCGTTTTATCTGTTGTTTGTCGGTGAACGCTCTCT
ACTAGAGTCACACTGGCTCACCTTCGGGTGGGCCTTTCTGCGTTTATATACTAGAGCAGTACAAAATTTT
TTAGATGCGTTTGGTGAACCAAACTCTTACTCGACTCGTGTCAGTATACTAGAGATTAAAGAGGAGAAAT
ACTAGATGAGCGAACTGATCAAAGAGAACATGCACATGAAGCTGTACATGGAAGGCACCGTTGACAACCA
CCACTTTAAGTGCACGTCTGAGGGTGAGGGTAAGCCGTACGAAGGCACCCAAACCATGCGTATCAAAGTT
GTGGAGGGCGGTCCACTGCCGTTCGCTTTTGACATTCTGGCGACCAGCTTCCTGTACGGTTCCAAAACGT
TCATTAACCATACTCAGGGCATTCCGGATTTCTTCAAACAGAGCTTTCCGGAAGGTTTCACCTGGGAGCG
TGTCACCACGTATGAAGATGGTGGTGTGTTGACCGCCACCCAAGATACCTCCCTGCAAGATGGCTGTCTG
ATCTATAACGTGAAAATTCGTGGCGTCAACTTTACGAGCAATGGTCCGGTGATGCAGAAGAAAACCCTGG
GTTGGGAGGCGTTTACGGAAACCCTGTATCCGGCCGATGGTGGCCTGGAGGGCCGTAACGACATGGCACT
GAAGCTGGTTGGTGGCAGCCATTTGATCGCAAATATCAAGACGACGTACCGCAGCAAGAAACCGGCGAAA
AATCTGAAGATGCCGGGTGTTTACTATGTCGACTACCGTCTGGAACGCATTAAAGAAGCGAATAATGAGA
CTTACGTGGAGCAGCACGAGGTTGCAGTCGCGCGCTATTGCGACTTGCCTAGCAAGCTGGGTCATAAACT
GAATCATCATCACCATCACCACTAATAATACTAGAGCCAGGCATCAAATAAAACGAAAGGCTCAGTCGAA
AGACTGGGCCTTTCGTTTTATCTGTTGTTTGTCGGTGAACGCTCTCTACTAGAGTCACACTGGCTCACCT
TCGGGTGGGCCTTTCTGCGTTTATATACTAGAGGCGCGGATAAAAATTTCATTTGCCCGCGACGGATTCC
CCGCCCATCTATCGTTGAACCCATACTAGAGATTAAAGAGGAGAAATACTAGATGCGTAAAGGAGAAGAA
CTTTTCACTGGAGTTGTCCCAATTCTTGTTGAATTAGATGGTGATGTTAATGGGCACAAATTTTCTGTCA
GTGGAGAGGGTGAAGGTGATGCAACATACGGAAAACTTACCCTTAAATTTATTTGCACTACTGGAAAACT
ACCTGTTCCATGGCCAACACTTGTCACTACTTTCGGTTATGGTGTTCAATGCTTTGCGAGATACCCAGAT
CATATGAAACAGCATGACTTTTTCAAGAGTGCCATGCCCGAAGGTTATGTACAGGAAAGAACTATATTTT
TCAAAGATGACGGGAACTACAAGACACGTGCTGAAGTCAAGTTTGAAGGTGATACCCTTGTTAATAGAAT
CGAGTTAAAAGGTATTGATTTTAAAGAAGATGGAAACATTCTTGGACACAAATTGGAATACAACTATAAC
TCACACAATGTATACATCATGGCAGACAAACAAAAGAATGGAATCAAAGTTAACTTCAAAATTAGACACA
ACATTGAAGATGGAAGCGTTCAACTAGCAGACCATTATCAACAAAATACTCCAATTGGCGATGGCCCTGT
CCTTTTACCAGACAACCATTACCTGTCCACACAATCTGCCCTTTCGAAAGATCCCAACGAAAAGAGAGAC
CACATGGTCCTTCTTGAGTTTGTAACAGCTGCTGGGATTACACATGGCATGGATGAACTATACAAATAAT
AATACTAGAGCCAGGCATCAAATAAAACGAAAGGCTCAGTCGAAAGACTGGGCCTTTCGTTTTATCTGTT
GTTTGTCGGTGAACGCTCTCTACTAGAGTCACACTGGCTCACCTTCGGGTGGGCCTTTCTGCGTTTATAT
ACTAGTAGCGGCCGCTGCAGTCCGGCAAAAAAGGGCAAGGTGTCACCACCCTGCCCTTTTTCTTTAAAAC
CGAAAAGATTACTTCGCGTTATGCAGGCTTCCTCGCTCACTGACTCGCTGCGCTCGGTCGTTCGGCTGCG
GCGAGCGGTATCAGCTCACTCAAAGGCGGTAATCTCGAGGTTACATTGTCGATCTGTTCATGGTGAACAG
CTTTGAATGCACCAAAAACTCGTAAAAGCTCTGATGTATCTATCTTTTTTACACCGTTTTCATCTGTGCA
TATGGACAGTTTTCCCTTTGATATGTAACGGTGAACAGTTGTTCTACTTTTGTTTGTTAGTCTTGATGCT
TCACTGATAGATACAAGAGCCATAAGAACCTCAGATCCTTCCGTATTTAGCCAGTATGTTCTCTAGTGTG
GTTCGTTGTTTTTGCGTGAGCCATGAGAACGAACCATTGAGATCATACTTACTTTGCATGTCACTCAAAA
ATTTTGCCTCAAAACTGGTGAGCTGAATTTTTGCAGTTAAAGCATCGTGTAGTGTTTTTCTTAGTCCGTT
ATGTAGGTAGGAATCTGATGTAATGGTTGTTGGTATTTTGTCACCATTCATTTTTATCTGGTTGTTCTCA
AGTTCGGTTACGAGATCCATTTGTCTATCTAGTTCAACTTGGAAAATCAACGTATCAGTCGGGCGGCCTC
GCTTATCAACCACCAATTTCATATTGCTGTAAGTGTTTAAATCTTTACTTATTGGTTTCAAAACCCATTG
GTTAAGCCTTTTAAACTCATGGTAGTTATTTTCAAGCATTAACATGAACTTAAATTCATCAAGGCTAATC
TCTATATTTGCCTTGTGAGTTTTCTTTTGTGTTAGTTCTTTTAATAACCACTCATAAATCCTCATAGAGT
ATTTGTTTTCAAAAGACTTAACATGTTCCAGATTATATTTTATGAATTTTTTTAACTGGAAAAGATAAGG
CAATATCTCTTCACTAAAAACTAATTCTAATTTTTCGCTTGAGAACTTGGCATAGTTTGTCCACTGGAAA
ATCTCAAAGCCTTTAACCAAAGGATTCCTGATTTCCACAGTTCTCGTCATCAGCTCTCTGGTTGCTTTAG
CTAATACACCATAAGCATTTTCCCTACTGATGTTCATCATCTGAGCGTATTGGTTATAAGTGAACGATAC
CGTCCGTTCTTTCCTTGTAGGGTTTTCAATCGTGGGGTTGAGTAGTGCCACACAGCATAAAATTAGCTTG
GTTTCATGCTCCGTTAAGTCATAGCGACTAATCGCTAGTTCATTTGCTTTGAAAACAACTAATTCAGACA
TACATCTCAATTGGTCTAGGTGATTTTAATCACTATACCAATTGAGATGGGCTAGTCAATGATAATTACA
TGTCCTTTTCCTTTGAGTTGTGGGTATCTGTAAATTCTGCTAGACCTTTGCTGGAAAACTTGTAAATTCT
GCTAGACCCTCTGTAAATTCCGCTAGACCTTTGTGTGTTTTTTTTGTTTATATTCAAGTGGTTATAATTT
ATAGAATAAAGAAAGAATAAAAAAAGATAAAAAGAATAGATCCCAGCCCTGTGTATAACTCACTACTTTA
GTCAGTTCCGCAGTATTACAAAAGGATGTCGCAAACGCTGTTTGCTCCTCTACAAAACAGACCTTAAAAC
CCTAAAGGCTTAAGTAGCACCCTCGCAAGCTCGGGCAAATCGCTGAATATTCCTTTTGTCTCCGACCATC
AGGCACCTGAGTCGCTGTCTTTTTCGTGACATTCAGTTCGCTGCGCTCACGGCTCTGGCAGTGAATGGGG
GTAAATGGCACTACAGGCGCCTTTTATGGATTCATGCAAGGAAACTACCCATAATACAAGAAAAGCCCGT
CACGGGCTTCTCAGGGCGTTTTATGGCGGGTCTGCTATGTGGTGCTATCTGACTTTTTGCTGTTCAGCAG
TTCCTGCCCTCTGATTTTCCAGTCTGACCACTTCGGATTATCCCGTGACAGGTCATTCAGACTGGCTAAT
GCACCCAGTAAGGCAGCGGTATCATCAACAGGCTTACCCGTCTTACTGTCCCTAGTGCTTGGATTCTCAC
CAATAAAAAACGCCCGGCGGCAACCGAGCGTTCTGAACAAATCCAGATGGAGTTCTGAGGTCATTACTGG
ATCTATCAACAGGAGTCCAAGCGAGCTCGTAAACTTGGTCTGACAGTTACCAATGCTTAATCAGTGAGGC
ACCTATCTCAGCGATCTGTCTATTTCGTTCATCCATAGTTGCCTGACTCCCCGTCGTGTAGATAACTACG
ATACGGGAGGGCTTACCATCTGGCCCCAGTGCTGCAATGATACCGCGAGACCCACGCTCACCGGCTCCAG
ATTTATCAGCAATAAACCAGCCAGCCGGAAGGGCCGAGCGCAGAAGTGGTCCTGCAACTTTATCCGCCTC
CATCCAGTCTATTAATTGTTGCCGGGAAGCTAGAGTAAGTAGTTCGCCAGTTAATAGTTTGCGCAACGTT
GTTGCCATTGCTACAGGCATCGTGGTGTCACGCTCGTCGTTTGGTATGGCTTCATTCAGCTCCGGTTCCC
AACGATCAAGGCGAGTTACATGATCCCCCATGTTGTGCAAAAAAGCGGTTAGCTCCTTCGGTCCTCCGAT
CGTTGTCAGAAGTAAGTTGGCCGCAGTGTTATCACTCATGGTTATGGCAGCACTGCATAATTCTCTTACT
GTCATGCCATCCGTAAGATGCTTTTCTGTGACTGGTGAGTACTCAACCAAGTCATTCTGAGAATAGTGTA
TGCGGCGACCGAGTTGCTCTTGCCCGGCGTCAATACGGGATAATACCGCGCCACATAGCAGAACTTTAAA
AGTGCTCATCATTGGAAAACGTTCTTCGGGGCGAAAACTCTCAAGGATCTTACCGCTGTTGAGATCCAGT
TCGATGTAACCCACTCGTGCACCCAACTGATCTTCAGCATCTTTTACTTTCACCAGCGTTTCTGGGTGAG
CAAAAACAGGAAGGCAAAATGCCGCAAAAAAGGGAATAAGGGCGACACGGAAATGTTGAATACTCATACT
CTTCCTTTTTCAATATTATTGAAGCATTTATCAGGGTTATTGTCTCATGAGCGGATACATATTTGAATGT
ATTTAGAAAAATAAACAAATAGGGGTTCCGCGCACATTTCCCATGG
Features (pLannotate 1.2.2; 18 found; start..end, strand, type, name):
     73..116     -  terminator     bacterial terminator: putative bacterial transcription terminator
    119..140     +  misc_feature   BioBrick prefix: BioBrick prefix for parts that do not start with "ATG"
    165..872     -  CDS            mCherry: mCherry is a basic (constitutively fluorescent) red fluorescent protein published in 2004, derived from Discosoma sp.. It is reported to be a very rapidly-maturing monomer with low acid sensitivity.
    978..1049    +  terminator     rrnB T1 terminator: transcription terminator T1 from the E. coli rrnB gene
   1065..1092    +  terminator     T7Te terminator: phage T7 early transcription terminator
   1196..1894    +  CDS            TagBFP: TagBFP is a basic (constitutively fluorescent) blue fluorescent protein published in 2008, derived from Entacmaea quadricolor. It is reported to be a very rapidly-maturing monomer with very low acid sensitivity.
   1935..2006    +  terminator     rrnB T1 terminator: transcription terminator T1 from the E. coli rrnB gene
   2022..2049    +  terminator     T7Te terminator: phage T7 early transcription terminator
   2153..2866    +  CDS            hfriFP: hfriFP is a fluorescent protein published in 2013, derived from Herbaspirillum frisingense.
   2889..2960    +  terminator     rrnB T1 terminator: transcription terminator T1 from the E. coli rrnB gene
   2976..3003    +  terminator     T7Te terminator: phage T7 early transcription terminator
   3010..3030    +  misc_feature   BioBrick suffix: universal suffix for all parts
   3031..3088    +  terminator     his operon terminator: This putative transcriptin terminator from the E. coli his operon has a 2-bp deletion introduced during synthesis. Its efficiency has not been determined.
   3391..4341    -  CDS            Rep101: RepA protein needed for replication with the pSC101 origin; rep101
   4389..4611    -  rep_origin     pSC101 ori: low-copy replication origin that requires the Rep101 protein
   5103..5197    -  terminator     lambda t0 terminator: transcription terminator from phage lambda
   5227..6087    -  CDS            AmpR: β-lactamase; bla; confers resistance to ampicillin, carbenicillin, and related antibiotics
   6088..6192    -  promoter       AmpR promoter: bla
