[The description below was written by a language model from this plasmid's Addgene catalogue record and pLannotate feature annotations shown in this document.]
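Description:
pFP.E227 is a low-copy bacterial reporter plasmid built on the BioBrick vector pSB4A3 for synthetic-biology work in E. coli. The backbone replicates from the pSC101 origin, which depends on the plasmid-encoded Rep101 (RepA) protein and accounts for the low copy number. Selection is by ampicillin through the β-lactamase gene and its native promoter. The payload sits between the BioBrick prefix and suffix. Backbone terminators, including a his operon terminator and a lambda t0 terminator, flank this region and insulate it from read-through transcription. The complete construct is 6,206 bp.

The insert consists of three independent reporter cassettes, each driven by a different extracytoplasmic function (ECF) sigma factor-dependent promoter and each followed by the B0015 double terminator, annotated as rrnB T1 plus T7Te. According to the catalogue fields, mCherry with a C-terminal 6xHis tag is expressed from iP16_3622, mTagBFP with a C-terminal 6xHis tag from P17_up1691, and gfpmut3b from P20_992. The promoters themselves are not annotated in the feature table. The third coding sequence is labelled hfriFP by the automated annotation, but its position and length fit the GFP variant named in the record. The table also places the mCherry coding sequence on the reverse strand, opposite to the other two reporters and to the terminator that follows it, and the record does not explain this orientation.

Because ECF promoters are normally silent unless their cognate sigma factor is supplied, the plasmid gives red, blue and green readouts of three orthogonal ECF activities in a single cell. The associated work concerns orthogonal split inteins, which suggests it serves as a reporter for sigma factors supplied from other constructs, though the record does not give details.
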