Addgene plasmid #138249: pFP.E227
Purpose: Reporter plasmid - Expresses three fluorescent reporters from three different ECF promoters
Depositing lab: Baojun Wang. Depositing organization: University of Edinburgh. Publication: An expanded library of orthogonal split inteins enables modular multi-peptide assemblies. Pinto F, Thornton EL, Wang B. Nat Commun. 2020 Mar 23;11(1):1529. doi: 10.1038/s41467-020-15272-2. PubMed 32251274.
Backbone
  Vector backbone: pSB4A3
  Backbone manufacturer: BioBrick vector, IGEM registry
  Backbone size w/o insert (bp): 3340
  Total vector size (bp): 6206
  Vector type: Bacterial Expression, Synthetic Biology
Growth in bacteria
  Bacterial resistance: Ampicillin, 100 μg/mL
  Growth temperature: 37°C
  Growth strain: DH5alpha
  Copy number: Low Copy
Gene/Insert 1
  Gene/Insert name: mCherry
  Species: Synthetic
  Insert size (bp): 729
  Promoter: iP16_3622
  Tag / fusion protein: 6xHis (C terminal on insert)
  Cloning method: Gibson Cloning
  Sequencing primers: 5′ VF2 - TGCCACCTGACGTCTAAGAA; 3′ VR - ATTACCGCCTTTGAGTGAGC
Gene/Insert 2
  Gene/Insert name: Terminator (alt name: B0015)
  Species: Synthetic
  Insert size (bp): 129
Gene/Insert 3
  Gene/Insert name: mTagBFP
  Species: Synthetic
  Insert size (bp): 720
  Promoter: P17_up1691
  Tag / fusion protein: 6xHis (C terminal on insert)
  Cloning method: Gibson Cloning
  Sequencing primers: 5′ VF2 - TGCCACCTGACGTCTAAGAA; 3′ VR - ATTACCGCCTTTGAGTGAGC
Gene/Insert 4
  Gene/Insert name: Terminator (alt name: B0015)
  Insert size (bp): 129
Gene/Insert 5
  Gene/Insert name: gfp (alt name: gfpmut3b)
  Species: Synthetic
  Insert size (bp): 717
  Promoter: P20_992
  Cloning method: Gibson Cloning
  Sequencing primers: 5′ VF2 - TGCCACCTGACGTCTAAGAA; 3′ VR - ATTACCGCCTTTGAGTGAGC
Gene/Insert 6
  Gene/Insert name: Terminator (alt name: B0015)
  Insert size (bp): 129
Terms and licenses: Academic/Nonprofit Terms; Industry Terms: Not Available to Industry
How to cite: pFP.E227 was a gift from Baojun Wang (Addgene plasmid # 138249 ; http://n2t.net/addgene:138249 ; RRID:Addgene_138249)
